Addgene plasmid #188489: SpCas9
Purpose: Expresses FLAG tagged SpCas9
Depositing lab: Isaac Hilton. Depositing organization: Rice University. Publication: Quantification of Genome Editing and Transcriptional Control Capabilities Reveals Hierarchies among Diverse CRISPR/Cas Systems in Human Cells. Escobar M, Li J, Patel A, Liu S, Xu Q, Hilton IB. ACS Synth Biol. 2022 Oct 21;11(10):3239-3250. doi: 10.1021/acssynbio.2c00156. Epub 2022 Sep 26. PubMed 36162812.
Backbone
  Vector backbone: LentiCRISPR v2
  Vector type: Mammalian Expression, Lentiviral, CRISPR
  Selectable markers: Puromycin
Growth in bacteria
  Bacterial resistance: Ampicillin, 100 μg/mL
  Growth temperature: 37°C
  Growth strain: NEB Stable
  Copy number: High Copy
Gene/Insert
  Gene/Insert name: Cas9
  Species: Streptococcus pyogenes
  Promoter: EF1a
  Cloning method: Gibson Cloning
Terms and licenses: Academic/Nonprofit Terms; Industry Terms: Not Available to Industry
Depositor comments: Stbl3 is also a suitable growth strain.
How to cite: SpCas9 was a gift from Isaac Hilton (Addgene plasmid # 188489 ; http://n2t.net/addgene:188489 ; RRID:Addgene_188489)
