[The description below was written by a language model from this plasmid's Addgene catalogue record and pLannotate feature annotations shown in this document.]
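Description:
SpCas9 is a third-generation-style lentiviral transfer plasmid built on the LentiCRISPR v2 backbone for expressing FLAG-tagged Streptococcus pyogenes Cas9 in mammalian cells. It is propagated in E. coli through a high-copy ColE1/pUC-type origin with ampicillin selection (AmpR), and an f1 origin is also present. The record lists recombination-deficient growth strains, consistent with the repeated LTR sequences in the plasmid. The viral framework comprises a CMV enhancer/promoter fused to a truncated HIV-1 5' LTR, the Ψ packaging signal with a gag fragment, the Rev response element, cPPT/CTS, WPRE and a self-inactivating ΔU3 3' LTR. Together these allow Rev-dependent export and packaging of the vector RNA and its integration into target cells without reconstituting an active viral promoter.

The payload is a Cas9 coding sequence driven by the EF-1α core promoter and followed by a puromycin N-acetyltransferase gene, which provides puromycin selection of transduced or transfected cells. The feature table does not annotate the element linking the two reading frames, nor the FLAG tag or any nuclear localization signals, although the catalogue entry states that the protein is FLAG tagged. An S. pyogenes guide RNA scaffold is annotated upstream of the EF-1α promoter, but no U6 or other Pol III promoter is detected, so the record does not show whether a functional guide cassette remains. Outside the LTRs, the backbone carries an SV40/EM7-driven BleoR cassette. The associated study compared genome editing and transcriptional control capabilities of diverse CRISPR/Cas systems in human cells, which suggests this plasmid served as the SpCas9 nuclease expression construct in that comparison.
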