Features (pLannotate 1.2.2; 32 found; start..end, strand, type, name):
    217..397     +  LTR            5' LTR (truncated): truncated 5' long terminal repeat (LTR) from HIV-1
    444..569     +  misc_feature   HIV-1 Ψ: packaging signal of human immunodeficiency virus type 1
    553..916     +  CDS            HIV-1 gag (fragment): gag protein from human immunodeficiency virus 1; gag
   1062..1295    +  misc_feature   RRE: The Rev response element (RRE) of HIV-1 allows for Rev-dependent mRNA export from the nucleus to the cytoplasm.
   1672..1772    +  CDS            Rev (fragment): human immunodeficiency virus 1 (HIV-1) Rev protein; rev; enhances nuclear export of unspliced and incompletely spliced viral mRNAs
   1822..1939    +  misc_feature   cPPT/CTS: central polypurine tract and central termination sequence of HIV-1
   2071..2146    +  misc_RNA       gRNA scaffold: guide RNA scaffold for the Streptococcus pyogenes CRISPR/Cas9 system
   2164..2182    +  CDS            small t antigen (fragment): SV40 (simian virus 40) small t antigen
   2208..2419    +  promoter       EF-1α core promoter: core promoter for human elongation factor EF-1α
   2444..6547    +  CDS            Cas9: Cas9 (Csn1) endonuclease from the Streptococcus pyogenes Type II CRISPR/Cas system generates RNA-guided double strand breaks in DNA
   6685..7282    +  CDS            PuroR (fragment): puromycin N-acetyltransferase; pac from Streptomyces; confers resistance to puromycin
   7298..7886    +  misc_feature   WPRE: woodchuck hepatitis virus posttranscriptional regulatory element
   7937..7956    +  misc_feature   cPPT/CTS (fragment): central polypurine tract and central termination sequence of HIV-1
   7958..8191    +  LTR            3' LTR (ΔU3): self-inactivating 3' long terminal repeat (LTR) from HIV-1
   8223..8447    +  polyA_signal   bGH poly(A) signal: bovine growth hormone polyadenylation signal
   8451..8472    +  promoter       SV40 promoter (fragment): SV40 enhancer and early promoter
   8493..8921    +  rep_origin     f1 ori (sequence partly withheld): f1 bacteriophage origin of replication; arrow indicates direction of (+) strand synthesis
   8935..9264    +  promoter       SV40 promoter: SV40 enhancer and early promoter
   9312..9359    +  promoter       EM7 promoter: synthetic bacterial promoter&nbsp
   9378..9752    +  CDS            BleoR: antibiotic-binding protein; Sh ble from Streptoalloteichus hindustanus; confers resistance to bleomycin, phleomycin, and Zeocin™
   9762..9887    +  CDS            ble (fragment): BLE_KLEPN - Experimental evidence at protein level: Swiss-Prot protein existence level 1. Binding protein with a strong affinity to the bleomycin family of antibiotics. Binds to CL990; an antimitotic-antibiotic compound. From Klebsiella pneumoniae.
   9882..10003   +  polyA_signal   SV40 poly(A) signal: SV40 polyadenylation signal
  10074..10096   -  protein_bind   lac operator (fragment): The lac repressor binds to the lac operator to inhibit transcription in E. coli. This inhibition can be relieved by adding lactose or isopropyl-β-D-thiogalactopyranoside (IPTG). lac repressor encoded by lacI
  10100..10130   -  promoter       lac promoter: promoter for the E. coli lac operon
  10145..10166   -  protein_bind   CAP binding site: CAP binding activates transcription in the presence of cAMP. E. coli catabolite activator protein
  10179..10271   -  CDS            lacI (fragment): lac repressor; lacI; The lac repressor binds to the lac operator to inhibit transcription in E. coli. This inhibition can be relieved by adding lactose or isopropyl-β-D-thiogalactopyranoside (IPTG).
  10454..11042   -  rep_origin     ori: high-copy-number ColE1/pMB1/pBR322/pUC origin of replication
  11213..12073   -  CDS            AmpR: β-lactamase; bla; confers resistance to ampicillin, carbenicillin, and related antibiotics
  12074..12178   -  promoter       AmpR promoter: bla
  12237..12289   -  misc_feature   bom (fragment): basis of mobility region from pBR322
  12444..12823   +  enhancer       CMV enhancer: human cytomegalovirus immediate early enhancer
  12824..199     +  promoter       CMV promoter (across the origin): human cytomegalovirus (CMV) immediate early promoter
>Addgene plasmid #188489 | SpCas9 | addgene full sequence | sequence record 373493 | Addgene NGS Result
TGATGCGGTTTTGGCAGTACATCAATGGGCGTGGATAGCGGTTTGACTCACGGGGATTTCCAAGTCTCCA
CCCCATTGACGTCAATGGGAGTTTGTTTTGGCACCAAAATCAACGGGACTTTCCAAAATGTCGTAACAAC
TCCGCCCCATTGACGCAAATGGGCGGTAGGCGTGTACGGTGGGAGGTCTATATAAGCAGCGCGTTTTGCC
TGTACTGGGTCTCTCTGGTTAGACCAGATCTGAGCCTGGGAGCTCTCTGGCTAACTAGGGAACCCACTGC
TTAAGCCTCAATAAAGCTTGCCTTGAGTGCTTCAAGTAGTGTGTGCCCGTCTGTTGTGTGACTCTGGTAA
CTAGAGATCCCTCAGACCCTTTTAGTCAGTGTGGAAAATCTCTAGCAGTGGCGCCCGAACAGGGACTTGA
AAGCGAAAGGGAAACCAGAGGAGCTCTCTCGACGCAGGACTCGGCTTGCTGAAGCGCGCACGGCAAGAGG
CGAGGGGCGGCGACTGGTGAGTACGCCAAAAATTTTGACTAGCGGAGGCTAGAAGGAGAGAGATGGGTGC
GAGAGCGTCAGTATTAAGCGGGGGAGAATTAGATCGCGATGGGAAAAAATTCGGTTAAGGCCAGGGGGAA
AGAAAAAATATAAATTAAAACATATAGTATGGGCAAGCAGGGAGCTAGAACGATTCGCAGTTAATCCTGG
CCTGTTAGAAACATCAGAAGGCTGTAGACAAATACTGGGACAGCTACAACCATCCCTTCAGACAGGATCA
GAAGAACTTAGATCATTATATAATACAGTAGCAACCCTCTATTGTGTGCATCAAAGGATAGAGATAAAAG
ACACCAAGGAAGCTTTAGACAAGATAGAGGAAGAGCAAAACAAAAGTAAGACCACCGCACAGCAAGCGGC
CGCTGATCTTCAGACCTGGAGGAGGAGATATGAGGGACAATTGGAGAAGTGAATTATATAAATATAAAGT
AGTAAAAATTGAACCATTAGGAGTAGCACCCACCAAGGCAAAGAGAAGAGTGGTGCAGAGAGAAAAAAGA
GCAGTGGGAATAGGAGCTTTGTTCCTTGGGTTCTTGGGAGCAGCAGGAAGCACTATGGGCGCAGCGTCAA
TGACGCTGACGGTACAGGCCAGACAATTATTGTCTGGTATAGTGCAGCAGCAGAACAATTTGCTGAGGGC
TATTGAGGCGCAACAGCATCTGTTGCAACTCACAGTCTGGGGCATCAAGCAGCTCCAGGCAAGAATCCTG
GCTGTGGAAAGATACCTAAAGGATCAACAGCTCCTGGGGATTTGGGGTTGCTCTGGAAAACTCATTTGCA
CCACTGCTGTGCCTTGGAATGCTAGTTGGAGTAATAAATCTCTGGAACAGATTTGGAATCACACGACCTG
GATGGAGTGGGACAGAGAAATTAACAATTACACAAGCTTAATACACTCCTTAATTGAAGAATCGCAAAAC
CAGCAAGAAAAGAATGAACAAGAATTATTGGAATTAGATAAATGGGCAAGTTTGTGGAATTGGTTTAACA
TAACAAATTGGCTGTGGTATATAAAATTATTCATAATGATAGTAGGAGGCTTGGTAGGTTTAAGAATAGT
TTTTGCTGTACTTTCTATAGTGAATAGAGTTAGGCAGGGATATTCACCATTATCGTTTCAGACCCACCTC
CCAACCCCGAGGGGACCCGACAGGCCCGAAGGAATAGAAGAAGAAGGTGGAGAGAGAGACAGAGACAGAT
CCATTCGATTAGTGAACGGATCGGCACTGCGTGCGCCAATTCTGCAGACAAATGGCAGTATTCATCCACA
ATTTTAAAAGAAAAGGGGGGATTGGGGGGTACAGTGCAGGGGAAAGAATAGTAGACATAATAGCAACAGA
CATACAAACTAAAGAATTACAAAAACAAATTACAAAAATTCAAAATTTTCGGGTTTATTACAGGGACAGC
AGAGATCCAGTTTGGTTAATTAAGGTACCGATATCACTAGTGTTCCATTAACTGCGCTAAAAATAATTTT
TAAATCTTTTTTAGCTTCTTGCTCTTTTTTGTACGTCTCTGTTTTAGAGCTAGAAATAGCAAGTTAAAAT
AAGGCTAGTCCGTTATCAACTTGAAAAAGTGGCACCGAGTCGGTGCTTTTTTGAATTCGCTAGCTAGGTC
TTGAAAGGAGTGGGAATTGGCTCCGGTGCCCGTCAGTGGGCAGAGCGCACATCGCCCACAGTCCCCGAGA
AGTTGGGGGGAGGGGTCGGCAATTGATCCGGTGCCTAGAGAAGGTGGCGCGGGGTAAACTGGGAAAGTGA
TGTCGTGTACTGGCTCCGCCTTTTTCCCGAGGGTGGGGGAGAACCGTATATAAGTGCAGTAGTCGCCGTG
AACGTTCTTTTTCGCAACGGGTTTGCCGCCAGAACACAGGACCGGTTCTAGAGCGCTGCCACCATGGACA
AGAAGTACAGCATCGGCCTGGACATCGGCACCAACTCTGTGGGCTGGGCCGTGATCACCGACGAGTACAA
GGTGCCCAGCAAGAAATTCAAGGTGCTGGGCAACACCGACCGGCACAGCATCAAGAAGAACCTGATCGGA
GCCCTGCTGTTCGACAGCGGCGAAACAGCCGAGGCCACCCGGCTGAAGAGAACCGCCAGAAGAAGATACA
CCAGACGGAAGAACCGGATCTGCTATCTGCAAGAGATCTTCAGCAACGAGATGGCCAAGGTGGACGACAG
CTTCTTCCACAGACTGGAAGAGTCCTTCCTGGTGGAAGAGGATAAGAAGCACGAGCGGCACCCCATCTTC
GGCAACATCGTGGACGAGGTGGCCTACCACGAGAAGTACCCCACCATCTACCACCTGAGAAAGAAACTGG
TGGACAGCACCGACAAGGCCGACCTGCGGCTGATCTATCTGGCCCTGGCCCACATGATCAAGTTCCGGGG
CCACTTCCTGATCGAGGGCGACCTGAACCCCGACAACAGCGACGTGGACAAGCTGTTCATCCAGCTGGTG
CAGACCTACAACCAGCTGTTCGAGGAAAACCCCATCAACGCCAGCGGCGTGGACGCCAAGGCCATCCTGT
CTGCCAGACTGAGCAAGAGCAGACGGCTGGAAAATCTGATCGCCCAGCTGCCCGGCGAGAAGAAGAATGG
CCTGTTCGGAAACCTGATTGCCCTGAGCCTGGGCCTGACCCCCAACTTCAAGAGCAACTTCGACCTGGCC
GAGGATGCCAAACTGCAGCTGAGCAAGGACACCTACGACGACGACCTGGACAACCTGCTGGCCCAGATCG
GCGACCAGTACGCCGACCTGTTTCTGGCCGCCAAGAACCTGTCCGACGCCATCCTGCTGAGCGACATCCT
GAGAGTGAACACCGAGATCACCAAGGCCCCCCTGAGCGCCTCTATGATCAAGAGATACGACGAGCACCAC
CAGGACCTGACCCTGCTGAAAGCTCTCGTGCGGCAGCAGCTGCCTGAGAAGTACAAAGAGATTTTCTTCG
ACCAGAGCAAGAACGGCTACGCCGGCTACATTGACGGCGGAGCCAGCCAGGAAGAGTTCTACAAGTTCAT
CAAGCCCATCCTGGAAAAGATGGACGGCACCGAGGAACTGCTCGTGAAGCTGAACAGAGAGGACCTGCTG
CGGAAGCAGCGGACCTTCGACAACGGCAGCATCCCCCACCAGATCCACCTGGGAGAGCTGCACGCCATTC
TGCGGCGGCAGGAAGATTTTTACCCATTCCTGAAGGACAACCGGGAAAAGATCGAGAAGATCCTGACCTT
CCGCATCCCCTACTACGTGGGCCCTCTGGCCAGGGGAAACAGCAGATTCGCCTGGATGACCAGAAAGAGC
GAGGAAACCATCACCCCCTGGAACTTCGAGGAAGTGGTGGACAAGGGCGCTTCCGCCCAGAGCTTCATCG
AGCGGATGACCAACTTCGATAAGAACCTGCCCAACGAGAAGGTGCTGCCCAAGCACAGCCTGCTGTACGA
GTACTTCACCGTGTATAACGAGCTGACCAAAGTGAAATACGTGACCGAGGGAATGAGAAAGCCCGCCTTC
CTGAGCGGCGAGCAGAAAAAGGCCATCGTGGACCTGCTGTTCAAGACCAACCGGAAAGTGACCGTGAAGC
AGCTGAAAGAGGACTACTTCAAGAAAATCGAGTGCTTCGACTCCGTGGAAATCTCCGGCGTGGAAGATCG
GTTCAACGCCTCCCTGGGCACATACCACGATCTGCTGAAAATTATCAAGGACAAGGACTTCCTGGACAAT
GAGGAAAACGAGGACATTCTGGAAGATATCGTGCTGACCCTGACACTGTTTGAGGACAGAGAGATGATCG
AGGAACGGCTGAAAACCTATGCCCACCTGTTCGACGACAAAGTGATGAAGCAGCTGAAGCGGCGGAGATA
CACCGGCTGGGGCAGGCTGAGCCGGAAGCTGATCAACGGCATCCGGGACAAGCAGTCCGGCAAGACAATC
CTGGATTTCCTGAAGTCCGACGGCTTCGCCAACAGAAACTTCATGCAGCTGATCCACGACGACAGCCTGA
CCTTTAAAGAGGACATCCAGAAAGCCCAGGTGTCCGGCCAGGGCGATAGCCTGCACGAGCACATTGCCAA
TCTGGCCGGCAGCCCCGCCATTAAGAAGGGCATCCTGCAGACAGTGAAGGTGGTGGACGAGCTCGTGAAA
GTGATGGGCCGGCACAAGCCCGAGAACATCGTGATCGAAATGGCCAGAGAGAACCAGACCACCCAGAAGG
GACAGAAGAACAGCCGCGAGAGAATGAAGCGGATCGAAGAGGGCATCAAAGAGCTGGGCAGCCAGATCCT
GAAAGAACACCCCGTGGAAAACACCCAGCTGCAGAACGAGAAGCTGTACCTGTACTACCTGCAGAATGGG
CGGGATATGTACGTGGACCAGGAACTGGACATCAACCGGCTGTCCGACTACGATGTGGACCATATCGTGC
CTCAGAGCTTTCTGAAGGACGACTCCATCGACAACAAGGTGCTGACCAGAAGCGACAAGAACCGGGGCAA
GAGCGACAACGTGCCCTCCGAAGAGGTCGTGAAGAAGATGAAGAACTACTGGCGGCAGCTGCTGAACGCC
AAGCTGATTACCCAGAGAAAGTTCGACAATCTGACCAAGGCCGAGAGAGGCGGCCTGAGCGAACTGGATA
AGGCCGGCTTCATCAAGAGACAGCTGGTGGAAACCCGGCAGATCACAAAGCACGTGGCACAGATCCTGGA
CTCCCGGATGAACACTAAGTACGACGAGAATGACAAGCTGATCCGGGAAGTGAAAGTGATCACCCTGAAG
TCCAAGCTGGTGTCCGATTTCCGGAAGGATTTCCAGTTTTACAAAGTGCGCGAGATCAACAACTACCACC
ACGCCCACGACGCCTACCTGAACGCCGTCGTGGGAACCGCCCTGATCAAAAAGTACCCTAAGCTGGAAAG
CGAGTTCGTGTACGGCGACTACAAGGTGTACGACGTGCGGAAGATGATCGCCAAGAGCGAGCAGGAAATC
GGCAAGGCTACCGCCAAGTACTTCTTCTACAGCAACATCATGAACTTTTTCAAGACCGAGATTACCCTGG
CCAACGGCGAGATCCGGAAGCGGCCTCTGATCGAGACAAACGGCGAAACCGGGGAGATCGTGTGGGATAA
GGGCCGGGATTTTGCCACCGTGCGGAAAGTGCTGAGCATGCCCCAAGTGAATATCGTGAAAAAGACCGAG
GTGCAGACAGGCGGCTTCAGCAAAGAGTCTATCCTGCCCAAGAGGAACAGCGATAAGCTGATCGCCAGAA
AGAAGGACTGGGACCCTAAGAAGTACGGCGGCTTCGACAGCCCCACCGTGGCCTATTCTGTGCTGGTGGT
GGCCAAAGTGGAAAAGGGCAAGTCCAAGAAACTGAAGAGTGTGAAAGAGCTGCTGGGGATCACCATCATG
GAAAGAAGCAGCTTCGAGAAGAATCCCATCGACTTTCTGGAAGCCAAGGGCTACAAAGAAGTGAAAAAGG
ACCTGATCATCAAGCTGCCTAAGTACTCCCTGTTCGAGCTGGAAAACGGCCGGAAGAGAATGCTGGCCTC
TGCCGGCGAACTGCAGAAGGGAAACGAACTGGCCCTGCCCTCCAAATATGTGAACTTCCTGTACCTGGCC
AGCCACTATGAGAAGCTGAAGGGCTCCCCCGAGGATAATGAGCAGAAACAGCTGTTTGTGGAACAGCACA
AGCACTACCTGGACGAGATCATCGAGCAGATCAGCGAGTTCTCCAAGAGAGTGATCCTGGCCGACGCTAA
TCTGGACAAAGTGCTGTCCGCCTACAACAAGCACCGGGATAAGCCCATCAGAGAGCAGGCCGAGAATATC
ATCCACCTGTTTACCCTGACCAATCTGGGAGCCCCTGCCGCCTTCAAGTACTTTGACACCACCATCGACC
GGAAGAGGTACACCAGCACCAAAGAGGTGCTGGACGCCACCCTGATCCACCAGAGCATCACCGGCCTGTA
CGAGACACGGATCGACCTGTCTCAGCTGGGAGGCGACAAGCGACCTGCCGCCACAAAGAAGGCTGGACAG
GCTAAGAAGAAGAAAGATTACAAAGACGATGACGATAAGGGATCCGGCGCAACAAACTTCTCTCTGCTGA
AACAAGCCGGAGATGTCGAAGAGAATCCTGGACCGACCGAGTACAAGCCCACGGTGCGCCTCGCCACCCG
CGACGACGTCCCCAGGGCCGTACGCACCCTCGCCGCCGCGTTCGCCGACTACCCCGCCACGCGCCACACC
GTCGATCCGGACCGCCACATCGAGCGGGTCACCGAGCTGCAAGAACTCTTCCTCACGCGCGTCGGGCTCG
ACATCGGCAAGGTGTGGGTCGCGGACGACGGCGCCGCGGTGGCGGTCTGGACCACGCCGGAGAGCGTCGA
AGCGGGGGCGGTGTTCGCCGAGATCGGCCCGCGCATGGCCGAGTTGAGCGGTTCCCGGCTGGCCGCGCAG
CAACAGATGGAAGGCCTCCTGGCGCCGCACCGGCCCAAGGAGCCCGCGTGGTTCCTGGCCACCGTCGGAG
TCTCGCCCGACCACCAGGGCAAGGGTCTGGGCAGCGCCGTCGTGCTCCCCGGAGTGGAGGCGGCCGAGCG
CGCCGGGGTGCCCGCCTTCCTGGAGACCTCCGCGCCCCGCAACCTCCCCTTCTACGAGCGGCTCGGCTTC
ACCGTCACCGCCGACGTCGAGGTGCCCGAAGGACCGCGCACCTGGTGCATGACCCGCAAGCCCGGTGCCT
GAACGCGTTAAGTCGACAATCAACCTCTGGATTACAAAATTTGTGAAAGATTGACTGGTATTCTTAACTA
TGTTGCTCCTTTTACGCTATGTGGATACGCTGCTTTAATGCCTTTGTATCATGCTATTGCTTCCCGTATG
GCTTTCATTTTCTCCTCCTTGTATAAATCCTGGTTGCTGTCTCTTTATGAGGAGTTGTGGCCCGTTGTCA
GGCAACGTGGCGTGGTGTGCACTGTGTTTGCTGACGCAACCCCCACTGGTTGGGGCATTGCCACCACCTG
TCAGCTCCTTTCCGGGACTTTCGCTTTCCCCCTCCCTATTGCCACGGCGGAACTCATCGCCGCCTGCCTT
GCCCGCTGCTGGACAGGGGCTCGGCTGTTGGGCACTGACAATTCCGTGGTGTTGTCGGGGAAATCATCGT
CCTTTCCTTGGCTGCTCGCCTGTGTTGCCACCTGGATTCTGCGCGGGACGTCCTTCTGCTACGTCCCTTC
GGCCCTCAATCCAGCGGACCTTCCTTCCCGCGGCCTGCTGCCGGCTCTGCGGCCTCTTCCGCGTCTTCGC
CTTCGCCCTCAGACGAGTCGGATCTCCCTTTGGGCCGCCTCCCCGCGTCGACTTTAAGACCAATGACTTA
CAAGGCAGCTGTAGATCTTAGCCACTTTTTAAAAGAAAAGGGGGGACTGGAAGGGCTAATTCACTCCCAA
CGAAGACAAGATCTGCTTTTTGCTTGTACTGGGTCTCTCTGGTTAGACCAGATCTGAGCCTGGGAGCTCT
CTGGCTAACTAGGGAACCCACTGCTTAAGCCTCAATAAAGCTTGCCTTGAGTGCTTCAAGTAGTGTGTGC
CCGTCTGTTGTGTGACTCTGGTAACTAGAGATCCCTCAGACCCTTTTAGTCAGTGTGGAAAATCTCTAGC
AGGGCCCGTTTAAACCCGCTGATCAGCCTCGACTGTGCCTTCTAGTTGCCAGCCATCTGTTGTTTGCCCC
TCCCCCGTGCCTTCCTTGACCCTGGAAGGTGCCACTCCCACTGTCCTTTCCTAATAAAATGAGGAAATTG
CATCGCATTGTCTGAGTAGGTGTCATTCTATTCTGGGGGGTGGGGTGGGGCAGGACAGCAAGGGGGAGGA
TTGGGAAGACAATAGCAGGCATGCTGGGGATGCGGTGGGCTCTATGGCTTCTGAGGCGGAAAGAACCAGC
TGGGGCTCTAGGGGGTATCCCC
[124 nt withheld, positions 8493-8616]
C
[91 nt withheld, positions 8618-8708]
A
[49 nt withheld, positions 8710-8758]
CCTTTGACGTTGGAGTCCACGTTCTTT
[37 nt withheld, positions 8786-8822]
ACCCTATCTCGGTCTATTCTTTTGATTTATAAGGGATTTTGCCGATTTCGGCCTATTGGTTAAAAAATGA
GCTGATTTAACAAAAATTTAACGCGAATTAATTCTGTGGAATGTGTGTCAGTTAGGGTGTGGAAAGTCCC
CAGGCTCCCCAGCAGGCAGAAGTATGCAAAGCATGCATCTCAATTAGTCAGCAACCAGGTGTGGAAAGTC
CCCAGGCTCCCCAGCAGGCAGAAGTATGCAAAGCATGCATCTCAATTAGTCAGCAACCATAGTCCCGCCC
CTAACTCCGCCCATCCCGCCCCTAACTCCGCCCAGTTCCGCCCATTCTCCGCCCCATGGCTGACTAATTT
TTTTTATTTATGCAGAGGCCGAGGCCGCCTCTGCCTCTGAGCTATTCCAGAAGTAGTGAGGAGGCTTTTT
TGGAGGCCTAGGCTTTTGCAAAAAGCTCCCGGGAGCTTGTATATCCATTTTCGGATCTGATCAGCACGTG
TTGACAATTAATCATCGGCATAGTATATCGGCATAGTATAATACGACAAGGTGAGGAACTAAACCATGGC
CAAGTTGACCAGTGCCGTTCCGGTGCTCACCGCGCGCGACGTCGCCGGAGCGGTCGAGTTCTGGACCGAC
CGGCTCGGGTTCTCCCGGGACTTCGTGGAGGACGACTTCGCCGGTGTGGTCCGGGACGACGTGACCCTGT
TCATCAGCGCGGTCCAGGACCAGGTGGTGCCGGACAACACCCTGGCCTGGGTGTGGGTGCGCGGCCTGGA
CGAGCTGTACGCCGAGTGGTCGGAGGTCGTGTCCACGAACTTCCGGGACGCCTCCGGGCCGGCCATGACC
GAGATCGGCGAGCAGCCGTGGGGGCGGGAGTTCGCCCTGCGCGACCCGGCCGGCAACTGCGTGCACTTCG
TGGCCGAGGAGCAGGACTGACACGTGCTACGAGATTTCGATTCCACCGCCGCCTTCTATGAAAGGTTGGG
CTTCGGAATCGTTTTCCGGGACGCCGGCTGGATGATCCTCCAGCGCGGGGATCTCATGCTGGAGTTCTTC
GCCCACCCCAACTTGTTTATTGCAGCTTATAATGGTTACAAATAAAGCAATAGCATCACAAATTTCACAA
ATAAAGCATTTTTTTCACTGCATTCTAGTTGTGGTTTGTCCAAACTCATCAATGTATCTTATCATGTCTG
TATACCGTCGACCTCTAGCTAGAGCTTGGCGTAATCATGGTCATAGCTGTTTCCTGTGTGAAATTGTTAT
CCGCTCACAATTCCACACAACATACGAGCCGGAAGCATAAAGTGTAAAGCCTGGGGTGCCTAATGAGTGA
GCTAACTCACATTAATTGCGTTGCGCTCACTGCCCGCTTTCCAGTCGGGAAACCTGTCGTGCCAGCTGCA
TTAATGAATCGGCCAACGCGCGGGGAGAGGCGGTTTGCGTATTGGGCGCTCTTCCGCTTCCTCGCTCACT
GACTCGCTGCGCTCGGTCGTTCGGCTGCGGCGAGCGGTATCAGCTCACTCAAAGGCGGTAATACGGTTAT
CCACAGAATCAGGGGATAACGCAGGAAAGAACATGTGAGCAAAAGGCCAGCAAAAGGCCAGGAACCGTAA
AAAGGCCGCGTTGCTGGCGTTTTTCCATAGGCTCCGCCCCCCTGACGAGCATCACAAAAATCGACGCTCA
AGTCAGAGGTGGCGAAACCCGACAGGACTATAAAGATACCAGGCGTTTCCCCCTGGAAGCTCCCTCGTGC
GCTCTCCTGTTCCGACCCTGCCGCTTACCGGATACCTGTCCGCCTTTCTCCCTTCGGGAAGCGTGGCGCT
TTCTCATAGCTCACGCTGTAGGTATCTCAGTTCGGTGTAGGTCGTTCGCTCCAAGCTGGGCTGTGTGCAC
GAACCCCCCGTTCAGCCCGACCGCTGCGCCTTATCCGGTAACTATCGTCTTGAGTCCAACCCGGTAAGAC
ACGACTTATCGCCACTGGCAGCAGCCACTGGTAACAGGATTAGCAGAGCGAGGTATGTAGGCGGTGCTAC
AGAGTTCTTGAAGTGGTGGCCTAACTACGGCTACACTAGAAGAACAGTATTTGGTATCTGCGCTCTGCTG
AAGCCAGTTACCTTCGGAAAAAGAGTTGGTAGCTCTTGATCCGGCAAACAAACCACCGCTGGTAGCGGTG
GTTTTTTTGTTTGCAAGCAGCAGATTACGCGCAGAAAAAAAGGATCTCAAGAAGATCCTTTGATCTTTTC
TACGGGGTCTGACGCTCAGTGGAACGAAAACTCACGTTAAGGGATTTTGGTCATGAGATTATCAAAAAGG
ATCTTCACCTAGATCCTTTTAAATTAAAAATGAAGTTTTAAATCAATCTAAAGTATATATGAGTAAACTT
GGTCTGACAGTTACCAATGCTTAATCAGTGAGGCACCTATCTCAGCGATCTGTCTATTTCGTTCATCCAT
AGTTGCCTGACTCCCCGTCGTGTAGATAACTACGATACGGGAGGGCTTACCATCTGGCCCCAGTGCTGCA
ATGATACCGCGAGACCCACGCTCACCGGCTCCAGATTTATCAGCAATAAACCAGCCAGCCGGAAGGGCCG
AGCGCAGAAGTGGTCCTGCAACTTTATCCGCCTCCATCCAGTCTATTAATTGTTGCCGGGAAGCTAGAGT
AAGTAGTTCGCCAGTTAATAGTTTGCGCAACGTTGTTGCCATTGCTACAGGCATCGTGGTGTCACGCTCG
TCGTTTGGTATGGCTTCATTCAGCTCCGGTTCCCAACGATCAAGGCGAGTTACATGATCCCCCATGTTGT
GCAAAAAAGCGGTTAGCTCCTTCGGTCCTCCGATCGTTGTCAGAAGTAAGTTGGCCGCAGTGTTATCACT
CATGGTTATGGCAGCACTGCATAATTCTCTTACTGTCATGCCATCCGTAAGATGCTTTTCTGTGACTGGT
GAGTACTCAACCAAGTCATTCTGAGAATAGTGTATGCGGCGACCGAGTTGCTCTTGCCCGGCGTCAATAC
GGGATAATACCGCGCCACATAGCAGAACTTTAAAAGTGCTCATCATTGGAAAACGTTCTTCGGGGCGAAA
ACTCTCAAGGATCTTACCGCTGTTGAGATCCAGTTCGATGTAACCCACTCGTGCACCCAACTGATCTTCA
GCATCTTTTACTTTCACCAGCGTTTCTGGGTGAGCAAAAACAGGAAGGCAAAATGCCGCAAAAAAGGGAA
TAAGGGCGACACGGAAATGTTGAATACTCATACTCTTCCTTTTTCAATATTATTGAAGCATTTATCAGGG
TTATTGTCTCATGAGCGGATACATATTTGAATGTATTTAGAAAAATAAACAAATAGGGGTTCCGCGCACA
TTTCCCCGAAAAGTGCCACCTGACGTCGACGGATCGGGAGATCTCCCGATCCCCTATGGTGCACTCTCAG
TACAATCTGCTCTGATGCCGCATAGTTAAGCCAGTATCTGCTCCCTGCTTGTGTGTTGGAGGTCGCTGAG
TAGTGCGCGAGCAAAATTTAAGCTACAACAAGGCAAGGCTTGACCGACAATTGCATGAAGAATCTGCTTA
GGGTTAGGCGTTTTGCGCTGCTTCGCGATGTACGGGCCAGATATACGCGTTGACATTGATTATTGACTAG
TTATTAATAGTAATCAATTACGGGGTCATTAGTTCATAGCCCATATATGGAGTTCCGCGTTACATAACTT
ACGGTAAATGGCCCGCCTGGCTGACCGCCCAACGACCCCCGCCCATTGACGTCAATAATGACGTATGTTC
CCATAGTAACGCCAATAGGGACTTTCCATTGACGTCAATGGGTGGAGTATTTACGGTAAACTGCCCACTT
GGCAGTACATCAAGTGTATCATATGCCAAGTACGCCCCCTATTGACGTCAATGACGGTAAATGGCCCGCC
TGGCATTATGCCCAGTACATGACCTTATGGGACTTTCCTACTTGGCAGTACATCTACGTATTAGTCATCG
CTATTACCATGG
